>Addgene plasmid #68567 | pMpGWB113 | depositor full sequence | sequence record 121633 | pMpGWB113 sequence 13815 bps
TTTCACGCCCTTTTAAATATCCGATTATTCTAATAAACGCTCTTTTCTCTTAGGTTTACCCGCCAATATA
TCCTGTCAAACACTGATAGTTTAAACTGAAGGCGGGAAACGACAATCTGATCCAAGCTCAAGCTGCTCTA
GCATTCGCCATTCAGGCTGCGCAACTGTTGGGAAGGGCGATCGGTGCGGGCCTCTTCGCTATTACGCCAG
CTGGCGAAAGGGGGATGTGCTGCAAGGCGATTAAGTTGGGTAACGCCAGGGTTTTCCCAGTCACGACGTT
GTAAAACGACGGCCAGTGCCAAGCTTGGCCCGGGCAAATGAGTCACACACATTGTTGAGAGACATATCAA
AATAACTCAATTGTAAGGTAAGTTGATAGATTTCCCAGTTAAATGCATTATTTTAACAATATTTGTATCT
CAAATTTTCAAAATCATATCAAATTTGCAGATCTTGATGATGATTCACAACTCTGTCTTCGATTTTTGAT
TGTTAACGGGTATCGATATTTGGGTAACTTAAAAAGAATTTGCTAAAGATCTTAAAAAACAGATTAAAAA
AACCTTTCAAAATAGCTAATCCTTTAAATCCGTTTCACAATATAATGCTCATTGATGATAATCGAAAAGA
TTCCATTTTAAAGTGCATATAAATTGCTTAATTATCTCTTTCTGTCTCGTAATATTTTGTTCTCTCCTAT
TGGATCGGACCCGCATCTTCTCGATCAGTTCACTATACTAATATTTGGTCAACTTCAAGAGAGATTAGAA
CTTCGTTCTCCAAAGTGTAAAGGCCGACAAGCAGAAAAGGAAACTTCAATCAGAAGCCTTCTAGGTTTTC
CCGCGTCCCAAAAAGCGAAGGGAGGACGGGGAGGACGGTGAGGCCAGAAGAAGAAAGCAACAGTAAAATC
TCATGTGATTGCGTGCATGTCATGGATCTATGGGATGCTAGTCCACCGTTTGGAAGTATGTGCAGAAGGA
GAAAGGCGCGGGAGGCCAAAAGCGACTTCGGCCACCTCTCTACTTTCTAGAAAGTTTGCTCGCAGCTTGT
AATAAGCGCGGAAAAGGTACTCGAAAAACCGGAGCAATCGGTGTGGTATCAGCAGTCGGGTTCGCTAAAC
CTACGTCTTCTTATTTTGGAATGTTAAATTGAAAGGGCGTGCCGGCCCTAAGCACGGACGATGTGACAGA
CGGAGGAGTGTGAGCAATTCGGATGACGATGCTGGCCGGCAGTCACGACAAAGAGTCCGAAGGGGCATGG
ACAGGGCAATATATAAATGGAAAAGAGGCTTTGAATATTCCTAACCCTTCGTCGTCGGCCTCCCAACTTG
CCCTCGCATGCTGAATTGGCCGCCTATCTGCGAATGGCCGGCCGCCGACCCTAAGTCGCAATAACTTGAA
CGGAGCCGATGCAAAGTCCTTATCGAACGCTCGTTATTATAAACGGGGCAGACCTAGGTATTTAATTATA
TCAAAACCCTCCGCAATTTCGCTAATCATTCCCTAATTTCTTCTACTTTGGCGTCTAGTGCTGTGGTCGC
GCTTGCTCTCAAAGCTCGCTGGGAGGCAGTGGAGCGTCTGGCTTAAAATCGATCGCCGCAACCCTAGAGT
TCCTTTCACTTCTTTCTCTCTTGCGTGGAGAGCATCGACATCGAAGAGCTGCATCTTGTCTTCTGGTATG
CGCCTTGTGCCCTCGTCTCTGTACGTCGTTACGATTGCTCGATATTGTGATTGTCTAGACCTGAAACCCG
ACTGGAGCTTTTACGTGGTGTCGATTGGGGCCTCGAGCGAGTGATTTTTTAGGTTCGTTTTAGCCAAGTA
CATCCCACTTTGGTCAGTCCTGTTATCTCGGTAAGGTGTTCAGTTCGGTCTCTGGTGCGGAGGTGCCTCG
TAAGTTTCCTGCATGATAGATTTGTCTATCCTTGACTTGAAGAGGAGTCGAAGGTCAGCGAGGTTGGCTG
TGTGCTATGGACGTCGGTGCTCCTTGGTTCCGTGCTTCTATGGGTGTTGCCTCAACAGTATTGATGTGCC
TGCAGAAAGGTTGACTAGAGTTATCAACAAGTTTGTACAAAAAAGCTGAACGAGAAACGTAAAATGATAT
AAATATCAATATATTAAATTAGATTTTGCATAAAAAACAGACTACATAATACTGTAAAACACAACATATC
CAGTCACTATGGCGGCCCCTCGAGGGGCCGCATTAGGCACCCCAGGCTTTACACTTTATGCTTCCGGCTC
GTATAATGTGTGGATTTTGAGTTAGGATCCGGCGAGATTTTCAGGAGCTAAGGAAGCTAAAATGGAGAAA
AAAATCACTGGATATACCACCGTTGATATATCCCAATGGCATCGTAAAGAACATTTTGAGGCATTTCAGT
CAGTTGCTCAATGTACCTATAACCAGACCGTTCAGCTGGATATTACGGCCTTTTTAAAGACCGTAAAGAA
AAATAAGCACAAGTTTTATCCGGCCTTTATTCACATTCTTGCCCGCCTGATGAATGCTCATCCGGAATTC
CGTATGGCAATGAAAGACGGTGAGCTGGTGATATGGGATAGTGTTCACCCTTGTTACACCGTTTTCCATG
AGCAAACTGAAACGTTTTCATCGCTCTGGAGTGAATACCACGACGATTTCCGGCAGTTTCTACACATATA
TTCGCAAGATGTGGCGTGTTACGGTGAAAACCTGGCCTATTTCCCTAAAGGGTTTATTGAGAATATGTTT
TTCGTCTCAGCCAATCCCTGGGTGAGTTTCACCAGTTTTGATTTAAACGTGGCCAATATGGACAACTTCT
TCGCCCCCGTTTTCACCATGGGCAAATATTATACGCAAGGCGACAAGGTGCTGATGCCGCTGGCGATTCA
GGTTCATCATGCCGTCTGTGATGGCTTCCATGTCGGCAGAATGCTTAATGAATTACAACAGTACTGCGAT
GAGTGGCAGGGCGGGGCGTAAAGATCTGGATCCGGCTTACTAAAAGCCAGATAACAGTATGCGTATTTGC
GCGCTGATTTTTGCGGTATAAGAATATATACTGATATGTATACCCGAAGTATGTCAAAAAGAGGTGTGCT
ATGAAGCAGCGTATTACAGTGACAGTTGACAGCGACAGCTATCAGTTGCTCAAGGCATATATGATGTCAA
TATCTCCGGTCTGGTAAGCACAACCATGCAGAATGAAGCCCGTCGTCTGCGTGCCGAACGCTGGAAAGCG
GAAAATCAGGAAGGGATGGCTGAGGTCGCCCGGTTTATTGAAATGAACGGCTCTTTTGCTGACGAGAACA
GGGACTGGTGAAATGCAGTTTAAGGTTTACACCTATAAAAGAGAGAGCCGTTATCGTCTGTTTGTGGATG
TACAGAGTGATATTATTGACACGCCCGGGCGACGGATGGTGATCCCCCTGGCCAGTGCACGTCTGCTGTC
AGATAAAGTCTCCCGTGAACTTTACCCGGTGGTGCATATCGGGGATGAAAGCTGGCGCATGATGACCACC
GATATGGCCAGTGTGCCGGTCTCCGTTATCGGGGAAGAAGTGGCTGATCTCAGCCACCGCGAAAATGACA
TCAAAAACGCCATTAACCTGATGTTCTGGGGAATATAAATGTCAGGCTCCCTTATACACAGCCAGTCTGC
AGGTCGACCATAGTGACTGGATATGTTGTGTTTTACAGTATTATGTAGTCTGTTTTTTATGCAAAATCTA
ATTTAATATATTGATATTTATATCATTTTACGTTTCTCGTTCAGCTTTCTTGTACAAAGTGGTTGATAAC
AGCATGGCTAGTGAAGCTCGAAAAACAAAGAAAAAAATCAAAGGGATTCAGCAAGCCACTGCAGGAGTCT
CACAAGACACTTCGGAAAATCCTAACAAAACAATAGTTCCTGCAGCATTACCACAGCTCACCCCTACCTT
GGTGTCACTGCTGGAGGTGATTGAACCCGAGGTGTTGTATGCAGGATATGATAGCTCTGTTCCAGATTCA
GCATGGAGAATTATGACCACACTCAACATGTTAGGTGGGCGTCAAGTGATTGCAGCAGTGAAATGGGCAA
AGGCGATACCAGGCTTCAGAAACTTACACCTGGATGACCAAATGACCCTGCTACAGTACTCATGGATGTT
TCTCATGGCATTTGCCCTGGGTTGGAGATCATACAGACAATCAAGTGGAAACCTGCTCTGCTTTGCTCCT
GATCTGATTATTAATGAGCAGAGAATGTCTCTACCCTGCATGTATGACCAATGTAAACACATGCTGTTTG
TCTCCTCTGAATTACAAAGATTGCAGGTATCCTATGAAGAGTATCTCTGTATGAAAACCTTACTGCTTCT
CTCCTCAGTTCCTAAGGAAGGTCTGAAGAGCCAAGAGTTATTTGATGAGATTCGAATGACTTATATCAAA
GAGCTAGGAAAAGCCATCGTCAAAAGGGAAGGGAACTCCAGTCAGAACTGGCAACGGTTTTACCAACTGA
CAAAACTTCTGGACTCCATGCATGAGGTGGTTGAGAATCTCCTTACCTACTGCTTCCAGACATTTTTGGA
TAAGACCATGAGTATTGAATTCCCAGAGATGTTAGCTGAAATCATCACTAATCAGATACCAAAATATTCA
AATGGAAATATCAAGAAGCTGCTGTTTCATCAAAAATAGAGCTCGAATTTCCCCGATCGTTCAAACATTT
GGCAATAAAGTTTCTTAAGATTGAATCCTGTTGCCGGTCTTGCGATGATTATCATATAATTTCTGTTGAA
TTACGTTAAGCATGTAATAATTAACATGTAATGCATGACGTTATTTATGAGATGGGTTTTTATGATTAGA
GTCCCGCAATTATACATTTAATACGCGATAGAAAACAAAATATAGCGCGCAAACTAGGATAAATTATCGC
GCGCGGTGTCATCTATGTTACTAGATCGGGAATTGGTTCCGGAACCAATTCGTAATCATGGTCATAGCTG
TTTCCTGTGTGAAATTGTTATCCGCTCACAATTCCACACAACATACGAGCCGGAAGCATAAAGTGTAAAG
CCTGGGGTGCCTAATGAGTGAGCTAACTCACATTAGGCTGAATTAGGCGCGCCTATTTCTGAATTCAACA
CATTGCGGACGTTTTTAATGTACTGAATTAACGCCGAATTAATTCGGGGGATCTGGATTTTAGTACTGGA
TTTTGGTTTTAGGAATTAGAAATTTTATTGATAGAAGTATTTTACAAATACAAATACATACTAAGGGTTT
CTTATATGCTCAACACATGAGCGAAACCCTATAGGAACCCTAATTCCCTTATCTGGGAACTACTCACACA
TTATTATGGAGAAACTCGAGCTTGTCGATCGACAGATCCCGGTCGGCATCTACTCTATTTCTTTGCCCTC
GGACGAGTGCTGGGGCGTCGGTTTCCACTATCGGCGAGTACTTCTACACAGCCATCGGTCCAGACGGCCG
CGCTTCTGCGGGCGATTTGTGTACGCCCGACAGTCCCGGCTCCGGATCGGACGATTGCGTCGCATCGACC
CTGCGCCCAAGCTGCATCATCGAAATTGCCGTCAACCAAGCTCTGATAGAGTTGGTCAAGACCAATGCGG
AGCATATACGCCCGGAGTCGTGGCGATCCTGCAAGCTCCGGATGCCTCCGCTCGAAGTAGCGCGTCTGCT
GCTCCATACAAGCCAACCACGGCCTCCAGAAGAAGATGTTGGCGACCTCGTATTGGGAATCCCCGAACAT
CGCCTCGCTCCAGTCAATGACCGCTGTTATGCGGCCATTGTCCGTCAGGACATTGTTGGAGCCGAAATCC
GCGTGCACGAGGTGCCGGACTTCGGGGCAGTCCTCGGCCCAAAGCATCAGCTCATCGAGAGCCTGCGCGA
CGGACGCACTGACGGTGTCGTCCATCACAGTTTGCCAGTGATACACATGGGGATCAGCAATCGCGCATAT
GAAATCACGCCATGTAGTGTATTGACCGATTCCTTGCGGTCCGAATGGGCCGAACCCGCTCGTCTGGCTA
AGATCGGCCGCAGCGATCGCATCCATAGCCTCCGCGACCGGTTGTAGAACAGCGGGCAGTTCGGTTTCAG
GCAGGTCTTGCAACGTGACACCCTGTGAACGGCGGGAGATGCAATAGGTCAGGCTCTCGCTAAACTCCCC
AATGTCAAGCACTTCCGGAATCGGGAGCGCGGCCGATGCAAAGTGCCGATAAACATAACGATCTTTGTAG
AAACCATCGGCGCAGCTATTTACCCGCAGGACATATCCACGCCCTCCTACATCGAAGCTGAAAGCACGAG
ATTCTTCGCCCTCCGAGAGCTGCATCAGGTCGGAGACGCTGTCGAACTTTTCGATCAGAAACTTCTCGAC
AGACGTCGCGGTGAGTTCAGGCTTTTTCATATCTCATTGCCCCCCGGATCTGCGAAAGCTCGAGAGAGAT
AGATTTGTAGAGAGAGACTGGTGATTTCAGCGTGTCCTCTCCAAATGAAATGAACTTCCTTATATAGAGG
AAGGTCTTGCGAAGGATAGTGGGATTGTGCGTCATCCCTTACGTCAGTGGAGATATCACATCAATCCACT
TGCTTTGAAGACGTGGTTGGAACGTCTTCTTTTTCCACGATGCTCCTCGTGGGTGGGGGTCCATCTTTGG
GACCACTGTCGGCAGAGGCATCTTGAACGATAGCCTTTCCTTTATCGCAATGATGGCATTTGTAGGTGCC
ACCTTCCTTTTCTACTGTCCTTTTGATGAAGTGACAGATAGCTGGGCAATGGAATCCGAGGAGGTTTCCC
GATATTACCCTTTGTTGAAAAGTCTCAATAGCCCTTTGGTCTTCTGAGACTGTATCTTTGATATTCTTGG
AGTAGACGAGAGTGTCGTGCTCCACCATGTTCACATCAATCCACTTGCTTTGAAGACGTGGTTGGAACGT
CTTCTTTTTCCACGATGCTCCTCGTGGGTGGGGGTCCATCTTTGGGACCACTGTCGGCAGAGGCATCTTG
AACGATAGCCTTTCCTTTATCGCAATGATGGCATTTGTAGGTGCCACCTTCCTTTTCTACTGTCCTTTTG
ATGAAGTGACAGATAGCTGGGCAATGGAATCCGAGGAGGTTTCCCGATATTACCCTTTGTTGAAAAGTCT
CAATAGCCCTTTGGTCTTCTGAGACTGTATCTTTGATATTCTTGGAGTAGACGAGAGTGTCGTGCTCCAC
CATGTTGGCAAGCTGCTCTAGCCAATACGCAAACCGAATTCAGAAATAAATTCAGCCTAATTCGGCGTTA
ATTCAGTACATTAAAAACGTCCGCAATGTGTTATTAAGTTGTCTAAGCGTCAATTTGTTTACACCACAAT
ATATCCTGCCACCAGCCAGCCAACAGCTCCCCGACCGGCAGCTCGGCACAAAATCACCACTCGATACAGG
CAGCCCATCAGTCCGGGACGGCGTCAGCGGGAGAGCCGTTGTAAGGCGGCAGACTTTGCTCATGTTACCG
ATGCTATTCGGAAGAACGGCAACTAAGCTGCCGGGTTTGAAACACGGATGATCTCGCGGAGGGTAGCATG
TTGATTGTAACGATGACAGAGCGTTGCTGCCTGTGATCAATTCGGGCACGAACCCAGTGGACATAAGCCT
GTTCGGTTCGTAAGCTGTAATGCAAGTAGCGTATGCGCTCACGCAACTGGTCCAGAACCTTGACCGAACG
CAGCGGTGGTAACGGCGCAGTGGCGGTTTTCATGGCTTGTTATGACTGTTTTTTTGGGGTACAGTCTATG
CCTCGGGCATCCAAGCAGCAAGCGCGTTACGCCGTGGGTCGATGTTTGATGTTATGGAGCAGCAACGATG
TTACGCAGCAGGGCAGTCGCCCTAAAACAAAGTTAAACATCATGGGGGAAGCGGTGATCGCCGAAGTATC
GACTCAACTATCAGAGGTAGTTGGCGTCATCGAGCGCCATCTCGAACCGACGTTGCTGGCCGTACATTTG
TACGGCTCCGCAGTGGATGGCGGCCTGAAGCCACACAGTGATATTGATTTGCTGGTTACGGTGACCGTAA
GGCTTGATGAAACAACGCGGCGAGCTTTGATCAACGACCTTTTGGAAACTTCGGCTTCCCCTGGAGAGAG
CGAGATTCTCCGCGCTGTAGAAGTCACCATTGTTGTGCACGACGACATCATTCCGTGGCGTTATCCAGCT
AAGCGCGAACTGCAATTTGGAGAATGGCAGCGCAATGACATTCTTGCAGGTATCTTCGAGCCAGCCACGA
TCGACATTGATCTGGCTATCTTGCTGACAAAAGCAAGAGAACATAGCGTTGCCTTGGTAGGTCCAGCGGC
GGAGGAACTCTTTGATCCGGTTCCTGAACAGGATCTATTTGAGGCGCTAAATGAAACCTTAACGCTATGG
AACTCGCCGCCCGACTGGGCTGGCGATGAGCGAAATGTAGTGCTTACGTTGTCCCGCATTTGGTACAGCG
CAGTAACCGGCAAAATCGCGCCGAAGGATGTCGCTGCCGACTGGGCAATGGAGCGCCTGCCGGCCCAGTA
TCAGCCCGTCATACTTGAAGCTAGACAGGCTTATCTTGGACAAGAAGAAGATCGCTTGGCCTCGCGCGCA
GATCAGTTGGAAGAATTTGTCCACTACGTGAAAGGCGAGATCACCAAGGTAGTCGGCAAATAATGTCTAG
CTAGAAATTCGTTCAAGCCGACGCCGCTTCGCGGCGCGGCTTAACTCAAGCGTTAGATGCACTAAGCACA
TAATTGCTCACAGCCAAACTATCAGGTCAAGTCTGCTTTTATTATTTTTAAGCGTGCATAATAAGCCCTA
CACAAATTGGGAGATATATCATGCATGACCAAAATCCCTTAACGTGAGTTTTCGTTCCACTGAGCGTCAG
ACCCCGTAGAAAAGATCAAAGGATCTTCTTGAGATCCTTTTTTTCTGCGCGTAATCTGCTGCTTGCAAAC
AAAAAAACCACCGCTACCAGCGGTGGTTTGTTTGCCGGATCAAGAGCTACCAACTCTTTTTCCGAAGGTA
ACTGGCTTCAGCAGAGCGCAGATACCAAATACTGTCCTTCTAGTGTAGCCGTAGTTAGGCCACCACTTCA
AGAACTCTGTAGCACCGCCTACATACCTCGCTCTGCTAATCCTGTTACCAGTGGCTGCTGCCAGTGGCGA
TAAGTCGTGTCTTACCGGGTTGGACTCAAGACGATAGTTACCGGATAAGGCGCAGCGGTCGGGCTGAACG
GGGGGTTCGTGCACACAGCCCAGCTTGGAGCGAACGACCTACACCGAACTGAGATACCTACAGCGTGAGC
TATGAGAAAGCGCCACGCTTCCCGAAGGGAGAAAGGCGGACAGGTATCCGGTAAGCGGCAGGGTCGGAAC
AGGAGAGCGCACGAGGGAGCTTCCAGGGGGAAACGCCTGGTATCTTTATAGTCCTGTCGGGTTTCGCCAC
CTCTGACTTGAGCGTCGATTTTTGTGATGCTCGTCAGGGGGGCGGAGCCTATGGAAAAACGCCAGCAACG
CGGCCTTTTTACGGTTCCTGGCCTTTTGCTGGCCTTTTGCTCACATGTTCTTTCCTGCGTTATCCCCTGA
TTCTGTGGATAACCGTATTACCGCCTTTGAGTGAGCTGATACCGCTCGCCGCAGCCGAACGACCGAGCGC
AGCGAGTCAGTGAGCGAGGAAGCGGAAGAGCGCCTGATGCGGTATTTTCTCCTTACGCATCTGTGCGGTA
TTTCACACCGCATATGGTGCACTCTCAGTACAATCTGCTCTGATGCCGCATAGTTAAGCCAGTATACACT
CCGCTATCGCTACGTGACTGGGTCATGGCTGCGCCCCGACACCCGCCAACACCCGCTGACGCGCCCTGAC
GGGCTTGTCTGCTCCCGGCATCCGCTTACAGACAAGCTGTGACCGTCTCCGGGAGCTGCATGTGTCAGAG
GTTTTCACCGTCATCACCGAAACGCGCGAGGCAGGGTGCCTTGATGTGGGCGCCGGCGGTCGAGTGGCGA
CGGCGCGGCTTGTCCGCGCCCTGGTAGATTGCCTGGCCGTAGGCCAGCCATTTTTGAGCGGCCAGCGGCC
GCGATAGGCCGACGCGAAGCGGCGGGGCGTAGGGAGCGCAGCGACCGAAGGGTAGGCGCTTTTTGCAGCT
CTTCGGCTGTGCGCTGGCCAGACAGTTATGCACAGGCCAGGCGGGTTTTAAGAGTTTTAATAAGTTTTAA
AGAGTTTTAGGCGGAAAAATCGCCTTTTTTCTCTTTTATATCAGTCACTTACATGTGTGACCGGTTCCCA
ATGTACGGCTTTGGGTTCCCAATGTACGGGTTCCGGTTCCCAATGTACGGCTTTGGGTTCCCAATGTACG
TGCTATCCACAGGAAAGAGACCTTTTCGACCTTTTTCCCCTGCTAGGGCAATTTGCCCTAGCATCTGCTC
CGTACATTAGGAACCGGCGGATGCTTCGCCCTCGATCAGGTTGCGGTAGCGCATGACTAGGATCGGGCCA
GCCTGCCCCGCCTCCTCCTTCAAATCGTACTCCGGCAGGTCATTTGACCCGATCAGCTTGCGCACGGTGA
AACAGAACTTCTTGAACTCTCCGGCGCTGCCACTGCGTTCGTAGATCGTCTTGAACAACCATCTGGCTTC
TGCCTTGCCTGCGGCGCGGCGTGCCAGGCGGTAGAGAAAACGGCCGATGCCGGGATCGATCAAAAAGTAA
TCGGGGTGAACCGTCAGCACGTCCGGGTTCTTGCCTTCTGTGATCTCGCGGTACATCCAATCAGCTAGCT
CGATCTCGATGTACTCCGGCCGCCCGGTTTCGCTCTTTACGATCTTGTAGCGGCTAATCAAGGCTTCACC
CTCGGATACCGTCACCAGGCGGCCGTTCTTGGCCTTCTTCGTACGCTGCATGGCAACGTGCGTGGTGTTT
AACCGAATGCAGGTTTCTACCAGGTCGTCTTTCTGCTTTCCGCCATCGGCTCGCCGGCAGAACTTGAGTA
CGTCCGCAACGTGTGGACGGAACACGCGGCCGGGCTTGTCTCCCTTCCCTTCCCGGTATCGGTTCATGGA
TTCGGTTAGATGGGAAACCGCCATCAGTACCAGGTCGTAATCCCACACACTGGCCATGCCGGCCGGCCCT
GCGGAAACCTCTACGTGCCCGTCTGGAAGCTCGTAGCGGATCACCTCGCCAGCTCGTCGGTCACGCTTCG
ACAGACGGAAAACGGCCACGTCCATGATGCTGCGACTATCGCGGGTGCCCACGTCATAGAGCATCGGAAC
GAAAAAATCTGGTTGCTCGTCGCCCTTGGGCGGCTTCCTAATCGACGGCGCACCGGCTGCCGGCGGTTGC
CGGGATTCTTTGCGGATTCGATCAGCGGCCGCTTGCCACGATTCACCGGGGCGTGCTTCTGCCTCGATGC
GTTGCCGCTGGGCGGCCTGCGCGGCCTTCAACTTCTCCACCAGGTCATCACCCAGCGCCGCGCCGATTTG
TACCGGGCCGGATGGTTTGCGACCGCTCACGCCGATTCCTCGGGCTTGGGGGTTCCAGTGCCATTGCAGG
GCCGGCAGACAACCCAGCCGCTTACGCCTGGCCAACCGCCCGTTCCTCCACACATGGGGCATTCCACGGC
GTCGGTGCCTGGTTGTTCTTGATTTTCCATGCCGCCTCCTTTAGCCGCTAAAATTCATCTACTCATTTAT
TCATTTGCTCATTTACTCTGGTAGCTGCGCGATGTATTCAGATAGCAGCTCGGTAATGGTCTTGCCTTGG
CGTACCGCGTACATCTTCAGCTTGGTGTGATCCTCCGCCGGCAACTGAAAGTTGACCCGCTTCATGGCTG
GCGTGTCTGCCAGGCTGGCCAACGTTGCAGCCTTGCTGCTGCGTGCGCTCGGACGGCCGGCACTTAGCGT
GTTTGTGCTTTTGCTCATTTTCTCTTTACCTCATTAACTCAAATGAGTTTTGATTTAATTTCAGCGGCCA
GCGCCTGGACCTCGCGGGCAGCGTCGCCCTCGGGTTCTGATTCAAGAACGGTTGTGCCGGCGGCGGCAGT
GCCTGGGTAGCTCACGCGCTGCGTGATACGGGACTCAAGAATGGGCAGCTCGTACCCGGCCAGCGCCTCG
GCAACCTCACCGCCGATGCGCGTGCCTTTGATCGCCCGCGACACGACAAAGGCCGCTTGTAGCCTTCCAT
CCGTGACCTCAATGCGCTGCTTAACCAGCTCCACCAGGTCGGCGGTGGCCCATATGTCGTAAGGGCTTGG
CTGCACCGGAATCAGCACGAAGTCGGCTGCCTTGATCGCGGACACAGCCAAGTCCGCCGCCTGGGGCGCT
CCGTCGATCACTACGAAGTCGCGCCGGCCGATGGCCTTCACGTCGCGGTCAATCGTCGGGCGGTCGATGC
CGACAACGGTTAGCGGTTGATCTTCCCGCACGGCCGCCCAATCGCGGGCACTGCCCTGGGGATCGGAATC
GACTAACAGAACATCGGCCCCGGCGAGTTGCAGGGCGCGGGCTAGATGGGTTGCGATGGTCGTCTTGCCT
GACCCGCCTTTCTGGTTAAGTACAGCGATAACCTTCATGCGTTCCCCTTGCGTATTTGTTTATTTACTCA
TCGCATCATATACGCAGCGACCGCATGACGCAAGCTGTTTTACTCAAATACACATCACCTTTTTAGACGG
CGGCGCTCGGTTTCTTCAGCGGCCAAGCTGGCCGGCCAGGCCGCCAGCTTGGCATCAGACAAACCGGCCA
GGATTTCATGCAGCCGCACGGTTGAGACGTGCGCGGGCGGCTCGAACACGTACCCGGCCGCGATCATCTC
CGCCTCGATCTCTTCGGTAATGAAAAACGGTTCGTCCTGGCCGTCCTGGTGCGGTTTCATGCTTGTTCCT
CTTGGCGTTCATTCTCGGCGGCCGCCAGGGCGTCGGCCTCGGTCAATGCGTCCTCACGGAAGGCACCGCG
CCGCCTGGCCTCGGTGGGCGTCACTTCCTCGCTGCGCTCAAGTGCGCGGTACAGGGTCGAGCGATGCACG
CCAAGCAGTGCAGCCGCCTCTTTCACGGTGCGGCCTTCCTGGTCGATCAGCTCGCGGGCGTGCGCGATCT
GTGCCGGGGTGAGGGTAGGGCGGGGGCCAAACTTCACGCCTCGGGCCTTGGCGGCCTCGCGCCCGCTCCG
GGTGCGGTCGATGATTAGGGAACGCTCGAACTCGGCAATGCCGGCGAACACGGTCAACACCATGCGGCCG
GCCGGCGTGGTGGTGTCGGCCCACGGCTCTGCCAGGCTACGCAGGCCCGCGCCGGCCTCCTGGATGCGCT
CGGCAATGTCCAGTAGGTCGCGGGTGCTGCGGGCCAGGCGGTCTAGCCTGGTCACTGTCACAACGTCGCC
AGGGCGTAGGTGGTCAAGCATCCTGGCCAGCTCCGGGCGGTCGCGCCTGGTGCCGGTGATCTTCTCGGAA
AACAGCTTGGTGCAGCCGGCCGCGTGCAGTTCGGCCCGTTGGTTGGTCAAGTCCTGGTCGTCGGTGCTGA
CGCGGGCATAGCCCAGCAGGCCAGCGGCGGCGCTCTTGTTCATGGCGTAATGTCTCCGGTTCTAGTCGCA
AGTATTCTACTTTATGCGACTAAAACACGCGACAAGAAAACGCCAGGAAAAGGGCAGGGCGGCAGCCTGT
CGCGTAACTTAGGACTTGTGCGACATGTCGTTTTCAGAAGACGGCTGCACTGAACGTCAGAAGCCGACTG
CACTATAGCAGCGGAGGGGTTGGATCAAAGTACTTTGATCCCGAGGGGAACCCTGTGGTTGGCATGCACA
TACAAATGGACGAACGGATAAACCT
Features (pLannotate 1.2.2; 28 found; start..end, strand, type, name):
     54..78      -  misc_feature   RB T-DNA repeat: right border repeat from nopaline C58 T-DNA
    144..298     -  CDS            lacZα (fragment): LacZα fragment of β-galactosidase; lacZ fragment
   2057..2181    +  protein_bind   attR1: mutant version of attR; recombination site for the Gateway® LR reaction LR Clonase™
   2218..2248    +  promoter       lac UV5 promoter: E. coli lac promoter with an "up" mutation
   2273..2301    +  promoter       cat promoter (fragment): promoter of the E. coli cat gene encoding chloramphenicol acetyltransferase
   2302..2961    +  CDS            CmR: chloramphenicol acetyltransferase; cat; confers resistance to chloramphenicol
   3140..3298    +  CDS            ccdA (fragment): CCDA_ECO57 - Also known as H, letA. Experimental evidence at protein level: Swiss-Prot protein existence level 1. Antitoxin component of a type II toxin-antitoxin (TA) system which inhibits the post-segregational killing (PSK) of plasmid-free cells, also referred to as a plasmid addiction system. Binds to and blocks the activity of CcdB; will also remove bound CcdB protein from the CcdB-GyrA complex by forming a CcdA-CcdB complex, a process termed rejuvenation. Functions as a transcriptional corepressor for the ccdAB operon, repression also requires CcdB (By similarity). From Escherichia coli
   3303..3605    +  CDS            ccdB: CCDB_ECOLI - Also known as G, letB, letD. Experimental evidence at protein level: Swiss-Prot protein existence level 1. Toxic component of a type II toxin-antitoxin (TA) system, functioning in plasmid maintainence. Responsible for the post- segregational killing (PSK) of plasmid-free cells, also referred to as a plasmid addiction system. Half-life of over 2 hours. Cell killing by CcdB is accompanied by filamentation, defects in chromosome and plasmid segregation, defects in cell division, formation of anucleate cells, decreased DNA synthesis and plasmid loss. Interferes with the activity of DN
   3649..3773    -  protein_bind   attR2: mutant version of attR; recombination site for the Gateway® LR reaction LR Clonase™
   3784..4656    +  CDS            Nr3c1 (fragment): GCR_RAT - Also known as Grl. Experimental evidence at protein level: Swiss-Prot protein existence level 1. [Isoform A]: Has transcriptional activation and repression activity. Mediates glucocorticoid-induced apoptosis. Promotes accurate chromosome segregation during mitosis. May act as a tumor suppressor. May play a negative role in adipogenesis through the regulation of lipolytic and antilipogenic gene expression. From Rattus norvegicus (Rat).
   4675..4927    +  terminator     NOS terminator: nopaline synthase terminator and poly(A) signal
   4983..5005    -  protein_bind   lac operator (fragment): The lac repressor binds to the lac operator to inhibit transcription in E. coli. This inhibition can be relieved by adding lactose or isopropyl-β-D-thiogalactopyranoside (IPTG). lac repressor encoded by lacI
   5009..5039    -  promoter       lac promoter: promoter for the E. coli lac operon
   5054..5075    -  protein_bind   CAP binding site: CAP binding activates transcription in the presence of cAMP. E. coli catabolite activator protein
   5160..5334    -  polyA_signal   CaMV poly(A) signal: cauliflower mosaic virus polyadenylation signal
   5375..6400    -  CDS            HygR: hygromycin B phosphotransferase confers resistance to hygromycin
   6467..7142    -  promoter       CaMV 35S promoter (enhanced): cauliflower mosaic virus 35S promoter with a duplicated enhancer region
   7337..7361    -  misc_feature   LB T-DNA repeat: left border repeat from nopaline C58 T-DNA
   7620..7643    +  promoter       Pc promoter (fragment): intI1 (promoter lies within the coding sequence); class 1 integron promoter
   7819..7875    +  CDS            GmR (fragment): gentamycin acetyltransferase; aacC1; confers resistance to gentamycin
   7886..8673    +  CDS            SmR (fragment): aminoglycoside adenylyltransferase (Murphy, 1985); aadA; confers resistance to spectinomycin and streptomycin
   8919..9507    +  rep_origin     ori: high-copy-number ColE1/pMB1/pBR322/pUC origin of replication
   9693..9833    -  misc_feature   bom: basis of mobility region from pBR322
   9935..9974    -  CDS            rop (fragment): Rop protein, which maintains plasmids at low copy number; rop
  10177..10371   -  rep_origin     pVS1 oriV: origin of replication for the Pseudomonas plasmid pVS1 (Heeb et al., 2000)
  10437..11510   -  CDS            pVS1 RepA: replication protein from the Pseudomonas plasmid pVS1 (Heeb et al., 2000)
  11939..12568   -  CDS            pVS1 StaA: stability protein from the Pseudomonas plasmid pVS1 (Heeb et al., 2000)
  13128..13529   -  CDS            Y4CG_SINFN (fragment): Protein inferred from homology: Swiss-Prot protein existence level 3. From Sinorhizobium fredii (strain NBRC 101917 / NGR234).
