[The description below was written by a language model from this plasmid's Addgene catalogue record and pLannotate feature annotations shown in this document.]
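Description:
pMpGWB113 is an empty Gateway destination binary vector for Agrobacterium-mediated plant transformation, built on the pMpGWB100 backbone and designed mainly for the liverwort Marchantia polymorpha, though it is also described as usable in other plants. It is a shuttle plasmid. A high-copy ColE1/pUC-type origin with the pBR322 bom region supports propagation in E. coli, while the pVS1 oriV, RepA and StaA functions provide replication and stable maintenance in Agrobacterium. Bacterial selection uses an aadA spectinomycin/streptomycin resistance gene on the backbone. The unrecombined vector also carries chloramphenicol resistance within the Gateway cassette. Because that cassette encodes the CcdB toxin, the empty vector must be kept in a ccdB-tolerant strain such as DB3.1.

Between the nopaline-type right and left T-DNA border repeats sit two units. The first is the expression cassette. According to the catalogue entry, the MpEF1alpha promoter lies upstream of the Gateway cassette; the feature table does not annotate it, though an unannotated stretch precedes attR1. The attR1–CmR–ccdB–attR2 cassette is followed by a fragment of the rat glucocorticoid receptor (Nr3c1) coding sequence and the NOS terminator. An LR reaction with an entry clone replaces the chloramphenicol/ccdB segment with the gene of interest and fuses GR to its C terminus. The second unit is a plant selection marker: hygromycin phosphotransferase driven by an enhanced CaMV 35S promoter with the CaMV poly(A) signal.

GR fusions are generally used to make a protein's activity steroid-inducible: the fusion is typically held inactive in the cytoplasm until a glucocorticoid such as dexamethasone is applied. This approach is commonly applied to transcription factors.
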