Addgene plasmid #68567: pMpGWB113
Purpose: (Empty Backbone) Gateway binary vector designed for transgenic research with Marchantia polymorpha as well as other plants
Depositing lab: Takayuki Kohchi. Depositing organization: Kyoto University, Graduate School of Biostudies. Publication: Development of Gateway Binary Vector Series with Four Different Selection Markers for the Liverwort Marchantia polymorpha. Ishizaki K, Nishihama R, Ueda M, Inoue K, Ishida S, Nishimura Y, Shikanai T, Kohchi T. PLoS One. 2015 Sep 25;10(9):e0138876. doi: 10.1371/journal.pone.0138876. eCollection 2015. PONE-D-15-25288 PubMed 26406247.
Backbone
  Vector backbone: pMpGWB100
  Backbone manufacturer: Kohchi Lab., Kyoto University
  Backbone size (bp): 9502
  Modifications to backbone: MpEF1alpha promoter and glucocorticoid receptor (GR) coding sequence are cloned upstream and downstream of the Gateway cassette, respectively.
  Vector type: Plant Expression
  Promoter: MpEF1alpha promoter
  Selectable markers: Hygromycin
  Tag / fusion protein: Glucocorticoid receptor (GR) (C terminal on insert)
Growth in bacteria
  Bacterial resistance: Chloramphenicol and Spectinomycin, 25 & 50 μg/mL
  Growth temperature: 37°C
  Growth strain: DB3.1
  Copy number: High Copy
Gene/Insert
  Cloning method: Gateway Cloning
Resource information
  A portion of this plasmid was derived from a plasmid made by: The Gateway cassette was provided by Tsuyoshi Nakagawa at Shimane University, Japan.
Terms and licenses: Academic/Nonprofit Terms; Industry Terms: Not Available to Industry
How to cite: pMpGWB113 was a gift from Takayuki Kohchi (Addgene plasmid # 68567 ; http://n2t.net/addgene:68567 ; RRID:Addgene_68567)
