>Addgene plasmid #68567 | pMpGWB113 | addgene partial sequence | sequence record 127841 | CAT-R 5'-GCAACTGACTGAAATGCCTC-3'
GTGATTTTTTTCTCCATTTTAGCTTCCTTAGCTCCTGAAAATCTCGACGGATCCTAACTCAAAATCCACA
CATTATACGAGCCGGAAGCATAAAGTGTAAAGCCTGGGGTGCCTAATGCGGCCCCTCGAGGGGCCGCCAT
AGTGACTGGATATGTTGTGTTTTACAGTATTATGTAGTCTGTTTTTTATGCAAAATCTAATTTAATATAT
TGATATTTATATCATTTTACGTTTCTCGTTCAGCTTTTTTGTACAAACTTGTTGA
