>Addgene plasmid #68567 | pMpGWB113 | addgene partial sequence | sequence record 128904 | NOSterm-R 5'-attgccaaatgtttgaacga-3'
GGGAATTCAATACTCATGGTCTTATCCAAAAATGTCTGGAAGCAGTAGGTAAGGAGATTCTCAACCACCT
CATGCATGGAGTCCAGAAGTTTTGTCAGTTGGTAAAACCGTTGCCAGTTCTGACTGGAGTTCCCTTCCCT
TTTGACGATGGCTTTTCCTAGCTCTTTGATATAAGTCATTCGAATCTCATCAAATAACTCTTGGCTCTTC
AGACCTTCCTTAGGAACTGAGGAGAGAAGCAGTAAGGTTTTCATACAGAGATACTCTTCATAGGATACCT
GCAATCTTTGTAATTCAGAGGAGACAAACAGCATGTGTTTACATTGGTCATACATGCAGGGTAGAGACAT
TCTCTGCTCATTAATAATCAGATCAGGAGCAAAGCAGAGCAGGTTTCCACTTGATTGTCTGTATGATCTC
CAACCCAGGGCAAATGCCATGAGAAACATCCATGAGTACTGTAGCAGGGTCATTTGGTCATCCAGGTGTA
AGTTTCTGAAGCCTGGTATCGCCTTTGCCCATTTCACTGCTGCAATCACTTGACGCCCACCTAACATGTT
GAGTGTGGTCATAATTCTCCATGCTGAATCTGGAACAGAGCTATCATATCCTGCATACAACACCTCGGGT
TCAATCACCTCCAGCAGTGACACCAAGGTAGGGGTGAGCTGTGGTAATGCTGCAGGAACTATTGTTTTGT
TAGGATTTTCCGAAGTGTCTTGTGAGACTCC
