>Addgene plasmid #68567 | pMpGWB113 | addgene partial sequence | sequence record 128905 | ccdB-Fwd 5'-GCATGATGACCACCGATATG-3'
TGTCAGGCTCCCTTATACACAGCCAGTCTGCAGGTCGACCATAGTGACTGGATATGTTGTGTTTTACAGT
ATTATGTAGTCTGTTTTTTATGCAAAATCTAATTTAATATATTGATATTTATATCATTTTACGTTTCTCG
TTCAGCTTTCTTGTACAAAGTGGTTGATAACAGC
